Addgene plasmid #214475: MCAM-GFP
Purpose: Lentiviral vector for the expression of MCAM-GFP fusion protein in mammalian cells.
Depositing lab: Natalie Ahn. Depositing organization: University of Colorado, Boulder. Publication: Cooperative polarization of MCAM/CD146 and ERM family proteins in melanoma. Miller SG, Hoh M, Ebmeier CC, Tay JW, Ahn NG. Mol Biol Cell. 2023 Dec 20:mbcE23060255. doi: 10.1091/mbc.E23-06-0255. PubMed 38117590.
Backbone
  Vector backbone: CSII-Rfa-IRES-Hygro Lentiviral Dest
  Backbone manufacturer: Xuedong Liu, University of Colorado Boulder
  Backbone size w/o insert (bp): 12467
  Total vector size (bp): 13588
  Vector type: Mammalian Expression, Lentiviral ; Gateway
  Selectable markers: Hygromycin
Growth in bacteria
  Bacterial resistance: Ampicillin, 100 μg/mL
  Growth temperature: 30°C
  Growth strain: NEB Stable
  Copy number: Unknown
Gene/Insert
  Gene/Insert name: MCAM (alt names: Melanoma Cell Adhesion Molecule; CD146; Muc18)
  Species: H. sapiens (human)
  Entrez Gene: MCAM (a.k.a. CD146, HEMCAM, METCAM, MUC18, MelCAM)
  Promoter: EF-1a
  Tag / fusion protein: EGFP (C terminal on insert)
  Cloning method: Gateway Cloning
  Sequencing primers: 5′ TCAAGCCTCAGACAGTGGTTC; 3′ ACTTTGTACAAGAAAGCTGGG
Resource information
  A portion of this plasmid was derived from a plasmid made by: CCSB-Boad Lentiviral Expression Library plasmid ccsbBroad304_06567, from the Functional Genomics facility, University of Colorado Anschutz Medical Campus, Denver, CO.
Terms and licenses: Academic/Nonprofit Terms; Industry Terms: Not Available to Industry
Depositor comments: Detailed information on cloning, including cloning of entry vector, cloning and internal sequencing primers, and entry vector sequences are available in the supplemental materials for Miller et al. EGFP DNA was a gift from Amy Palmer, University of Colorado Boulder.
How to cite: MCAM-GFP was a gift from Natalie Ahn (Addgene plasmid # 214475 ; http://n2t.net/addgene:214475 ; RRID:Addgene_214475)
