[The description below was written by a language model from this plasmid's Addgene catalogue record and pLannotate feature annotations shown in this document.]
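Description:
MCAM-GFP is a lentiviral mammalian expression plasmid made by Gateway recombination of a human MCAM (CD146/MUC18) entry clone into the CSII-Rfa-IRES-Hygro destination vector. It is maintained in E. coli through a high-copy ColE1/pUC-type origin with ampicillin selection (AmpR under its own bla promoter), and it also carries an f1 origin. The catalogue lists the total size as about 13.6 kb, in close agreement with the 13,618-nt sequenced record. The viral backbone is HIV-1 derived. A CMV enhancer/promoter replaces the upstream part of the 5' LTR to drive genomic RNA synthesis in packaging cells, followed by the Ψ packaging signal with a gag fragment, the RRE for Rev-dependent nuclear export, and the cPPT/CTS. A truncated downstream LTR and a bGH polyadenylation signal close the viral unit.

Within the provirus, the EF-1α promoter drives a single bicistronic transcript. The MCAM coding sequence, flanked by attB1 and attB2 sites left by the Gateway reaction, is fused at its C terminus to EGFP. An EMCV IRES then permits translation of a hygromycin resistance gene, so that transduced cells can be selected with hygromycin, and a WPRE enhances transcript stability and expression. Outside the viral region, the annotation also shows an SV40/EM7-driven BleoR (Zeocin resistance) cassette with an SV40 poly(A) signal, although the catalogue lists only hygromycin as the mammalian selectable marker. The construct is intended for stable expression of fluorescently tagged MCAM in mammalian cells. The associated work examined the polarization of MCAM and ERM family proteins in melanoma cells.
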