Features (pLannotate 1.2.2; 36 found; start..end, strand, type, name):
     27..79      -  misc_feature   bom (fragment): basis of mobility region from pBR322
    234..613     +  enhancer       CMV enhancer: human cytomegalovirus immediate early enhancer
    614..813     +  promoter       CMV promoter: human cytomegalovirus (CMV) immediate early promoter
    831..1011    +  LTR            5' LTR (truncated): truncated 5' long terminal repeat (LTR) from HIV-1
   1058..1183    +  misc_feature   HIV-1 Ψ: packaging signal of human immunodeficiency virus type 1
   1167..1505    +  CDS            HIV-1 gag (fragment): gag protein from human immunodeficiency virus 1; gag
   1675..1908    +  misc_feature   RRE: The Rev response element (RRE) of HIV-1 allows for Rev-dependent mRNA export from the nucleus to the cytoplasm.
   2285..2385    +  CDS            Rev (fragment): human immunodeficiency virus 1 (HIV-1) Rev protein; rev; enhances nuclear export of unspliced and incompletely spliced viral mRNAs
   2411..2528    +  misc_feature   cPPT/CTS: central polypurine tract and central termination sequence of HIV-1
   2584..3746    +  promoter       EF-1α promoter: strong constitutive promoter for human elongation factor EF-1α
   3771..3795    +  protein_bind   attB1: mutant version of attB; recombination site for the Gateway® BP reaction BP Clonase™
   3798..3834    +  misc_feature   MCS (fragment): multiple cloning site
   3835..5772    +  CDS            MCAM: MUC18_HUMAN - Also known as MUC18. Experimental evidence at protein level: Swiss-Prot protein existence level 1. Plays a role in cell adhesion, and in cohesion of the endothelial monolayer at intercellular junctions in vascular tissue. Its expression may allow melanoma cells to interact with cellular elements of the vascular system, thereby enhancing hematogeneous tumor spread. Could be an adhesion molecule active in neural crest cells during embryonic development. Acts as surface receptor that triggers tyrosine phosphorylation of FYN and PTK2/FAK1, and a transient increase in the intracellula
   5788..6507    +  CDS            EGFP: the original enhanced GFP (Yang et al., 1996) mammalian codon-optimized
   6516..6540    +  misc_feature   MCS (fragment): multiple cloning site
   6568..6592    -  protein_bind   attB2: mutant version of attB; recombination site for the Gateway® BP reaction BP Clonase™
   6759..7221    +  misc_feature   IRES: internal ribosome entry site (IRES) of the encephalomyocarditis virus (EMCV)
   7259..8276    +  CDS            HygR (fragment): aminoglycoside phosphotransferase from E. coli; aph(4)-Ia; confers resistance to hygromycin
   8312..8900    +  misc_feature   WPRE: woodchuck hepatitis virus posttranscriptional regulatory element
   8825..9412    +  CDS            nef: NEF_HV112 - Experimental evidence at protein level: Swiss-Prot protein existence level 1. Extracellular Nef protein targets CD4(+) T-lymphocytes for apoptosis by interacting with CXCR4 surface receptors. From Human immunodeficiency virus type 1 group M subtype B (isolate PCV12) (HIV-1).
   9419..9599    +  LTR            5' LTR (truncated): truncated 5' long terminal repeat (LTR) from HIV-1
   9631..9855    +  polyA_signal   bGH poly(A) signal: bovine growth hormone polyadenylation signal
   9859..9880    +  promoter       SV40 promoter (fragment): SV40 enhancer and early promoter
   9901..10329   +  rep_origin     f1 ori (sequence partly withheld): f1 bacteriophage origin of replication; arrow indicates direction of (+) strand synthesis
  10343..10672   +  promoter       SV40 promoter: SV40 enhancer and early promoter
  10720..10767   +  promoter       EM7 promoter: synthetic bacterial promoter&nbsp
  10786..11160   +  CDS            BleoR: antibiotic-binding protein; Sh ble from Streptoalloteichus hindustanus; confers resistance to bleomycin, phleomycin, and Zeocin™
  11170..11295   +  CDS            ble (fragment): BLE_KLEPN - Experimental evidence at protein level: Swiss-Prot protein existence level 1. Binding protein with a strong affinity to the bleomycin family of antibiotics. Binds to CL990; an antimitotic-antibiotic compound. From Klebsiella pneumoniae.
  11290..11411   +  polyA_signal   SV40 poly(A) signal: SV40 polyadenylation signal
  11482..11504   -  protein_bind   lac operator (fragment): The lac repressor binds to the lac operator to inhibit transcription in E. coli. This inhibition can be relieved by adding lactose or isopropyl-β-D-thiogalactopyranoside (IPTG). lac repressor encoded by lacI
  11508..11538   -  promoter       lac promoter: promoter for the E. coli lac operon
  11553..11574   -  protein_bind   CAP binding site: CAP binding activates transcription in the presence of cAMP. E. coli catabolite activator protein
  11587..11679   -  CDS            lacI (fragment): lac repressor; lacI; The lac repressor binds to the lac operator to inhibit transcription in E. coli. This inhibition can be relieved by adding lactose or isopropyl-β-D-thiogalactopyranoside (IPTG).
  11862..12450   -  rep_origin     ori: high-copy-number ColE1/pMB1/pBR322/pUC origin of replication
  12621..13481   -  CDS            AmpR: β-lactamase; bla; confers resistance to ampicillin, carbenicillin, and related antibiotics
  13482..13586   -  promoter       AmpR promoter: bla
>Addgene plasmid #214475 | MCAM-GFP | addgene full sequence | sequence record 425601 | Addgene NGS Result
ACGGATCGGGAGATCTCCCGATCCCCTATGGTGCACTCTCAGTACAATCTGCTCTGATGCCGCATAGTTA
AGCCAGTATCTGCTCCCTGCTTGTGTGTTGGAGGTCGCTGAGTAGTGCGCGAGCAAAATTTAAGCTACAA
CAAGGCAAGGCTTGACCGACAATTGCATGAAGAATCTGCTTAGGGTTAGGCGTTTTGCGCTGCTTCGCGA
TGTACGGGCCAGATATACGCGTTGACATTGATTATTGACTAGTTATTAATAGTAATCAATTACGGGGTCA
TTAGTTCATAGCCCATATATGGAGTTCCGCGTTACATAACTTACGGTAAATGGCCCGCCTGGCTGACCGC
CCAACGACCCCCGCCCATTGACGTCAATAATGACGTATGTTCCCATAGTAACGCCAATAGGGACTTTCCA
TTGACGTCAATGGGTGGAGTATTTACGGTAAACTGCCCACTTGGCAGTACATCAAGTGTATCATATGCCA
AGTACGCCCCCTATTGACGTCAATGACGGTAAATGGCCCGCCTGGCATTATGCCCAGTACATGACCTTAT
GGGACTTTCCTACTTGGCAGTACATCTACGTATTAGTCATCGCTATTACCATGGTGATGCGGTTTTGGCA
GTACATCAATGGGCGTGGATAGCGGTTTGACTCACGGGGATTTCCAAGTCTCCACCCCATTGACGTCAAT
GGGAGTTTGTTTTGGCACCAAAATCAACGGGACTTTCCAAAATGTCGTAACAACTCCGCCCCATTGACGC
AAATGGGCGGTAGGCGTGTACGGTGGGAGGTCTATATAAGCAGCGCGTTTTGCCTGTACTGGGTCTCTCT
GGTTAGACCAGATCTGAGCCTGGGAGCTCTCTGGCTAACTAGGGAACCCACTGCTTAAGCCTCAATAAAG
CTTGCCTTGAGTGCTTCAAGTAGTGTGTGCCCGTCTGTTGTGTGACTCTGGTAACTAGAGATCCCTCAGA
CCCTTTTAGTCAGTGTGGAAAATCTCTAGCAGTGGCGCCCGAACAGGGACTTGAAAGCGAAAGGGAAACC
AGAGGAGCTCTCTCGACGCAGGACTCGGCTTGCTGAAGCGCGCACGGCAAGAGGCGAGGGGCGGCGACTG
GTGAGTACGCCAAAAATTTTGACTAGCGGAGGCTAGAAGGAGAGAGATGGGTGCGAGAGCGTCAGTATTA
AGCGGGGGAGAATTAGATCGCGATGGGAAAAAATTCGGTTAAGGCCAGGGGGAAAGAAAAAATATAAATT
AAAACATATAGTATGGGCAAGCAGGGAGCTAGAACGATTCGCAGTTAATCCTGGCCTGTTAGAAACATCA
GAAGGCTGTAGACAAATACTGGGACAGCTACAACCATCCCTTCAGACAGGATCAGAAGAACTTAGATCAT
TATATAATACAGTAGCAACCCTCTATTGTGTGCATCAAAGGATAGAGATAAAAGACACCAAGGAAGCTTT
AGACAAGATAGAGGAAGAGCAAAACAAAAGTAAGACCACCGCACAGCAAGGGCCGCTGATCTTCAGACCT
GGAGGAGGAGATATGAGGGACAATTGGAGAAGTGAATTATATAAATATAAAGTAGTAAAAATTGAACCAT
TAGGAGTAGCACCCACCAAGGCAAAGAGAAGAGTGGTGCAGAGAGAAAAAAGAGCAGTGGGAATAGGAGC
TTTGTTCCTTGGGTTCTTGGGAGCAGCAGGAAGCACTATGGGCGCAGCGTCAATGACGCTGACGGTACAG
GCCAGACAATTATTGTCTGGTATAGTGCAGCAGCAGAACAATTTGCTGAGGGCTATTGAGGCGCAACAGC
ATCTGTTGCAACTCACAGTCTGGGGCATCAAGCAGCTCCAGGCAAGAATCCTGGCTGTGGAAAGATACCT
AAAGGATCAACAGCTCCTGGGGATTTGGGGTTGCTCTGGAAAACTCATTTGCACCACTGCTGTGCCTTGG
AATGCTAGTTGGAGTAATAAATCTCTGGAACAGATTTGGAATCACACGACCTGGATGGAGTGGGACAGAG
AAATTAACAATTACACAAGCTTAATACACTCCTTAATTGAAGAATCGCAAAACCAGCAAGAAAAGAATGA
ACAAGAATTATTGGAATTAGATAAATGGGCAAGTTTGTGGAATTGGTTTAACATAACAAATTGGCTGTGG
TATATAAAATTATTCATAATGATAGTAGGAGGCTTGGTAGGTTTAAGAATAGTTTTTGCTGTACTTTCTA
TAGTGAATAGAGTTAGGCAGGGATATTCACCATTATCGTTTCAGACCCACCTCCCAACCCCGAGGGGACC
CGACAGGCCCGAAGGAATAGAAGAAGAAGGTGGAGAGAGAGACAGAGACAGATCCATTCGATTAGTGAAC
GGATCTACAAATGGCAGTATTCATCCACAATTTTAAAAGAAAAGGGGGGATTGGGAGGTACAGTGCAGGG
GAAAGAATAGTAGACATAATAGCAACAGACATACAAACTAAAGAATTACAAAAACAAATTACAAAAATTC
AAAATTTTCGGGTTTATTACAGGGACAGCAGAAATTCACTTTGAATTAATTCAAGCTTCGTGAGGCTCCG
GTGCCCGTCAGTGGGCAGAGCGCACATCGCCCACAGTCCCCGAGAAGTTGGGGGGAGGGGTCGGCAATTG
AACCGGTGCCTAGAGAAGGTGGCGCGGGGTAAACTGGGAAAGTGATGTCGTGTACTGGCTCCGCCTTTTT
CCCGAGGGTGGGGGAGAACCGTATATAAGTGCAGTAGTCGCCGTGAACGTTCTTTTTCGCAACGGGTTTG
CCGCCAGAACACAGGTAAGTGCCGTGTGTGGTTCCCGCGGGCCTGGCCTCTTTACGGGTTATGGCCCTTG
CGTGCCTTGAATTACTTCCACCTGGCTCCAGTACGTGATTCTTGATCCCGAGCTGGAGCCAGGGGCGGGC
CTTGCGCTTTAGGAGCCCCTTCGCCTCGTGCTTGAGTTGAGGCCTGGCCTGGGCGCTGGGGCCGCCGCGT
GCGAATCTGGTGGCACCTTCGCGCCTGTCTCGCTGCTTTCGATAAGTCTCTAGCCATTTAAAATTTTTGA
TGACCTGCTGCGACGCTTTTTTTCTGGCAAGATAGTCTTGTAAATGCGGGCCAGGATCTGCACACTGGTA
TTTCGGTTTTTGGGGCCGCGGGCGGCGACGGGGCCCGTGCGTCCCAGCGCACATGTTCGGCGAGGCGGGG
CCTGCGAGCGCGGCCACCGAGAATCGGACGGGGGTAGTCTCAAGCTGGCCGGCCTGCTCTGGTGCCTGGC
CTCGCGCCGCCGTGTATCGCCCCGCCCTGGGCGGCAAGGCTGGCCCGGTCGGCACCAGTTGCGTGAGCGG
AAAGATGGCCGCTTCCCGGCCCTGCTCCAGGGGGCTCAAAATGGAGGACGCGGCGCTCGGGAGAGCGGGC
GGGTGAGTCACCCACACAAAGGAAAGGGGCCTTTCCGTCCTCAGCCGTCGCTTCATGTGACTCCACGGAG
TACCGGGCGCCGTCCAGGCACCTCGATTAGTTCTGGAGCTTTTGGAGTACGTCGTCTTTAGGTTGGGGGG
AGGGGTTTTATGCGATGGAGTTTCCCCACACTGAGTGGGTGGAGACTGAAGTTAGGCCAGCTTGGCACTT
GATGTAATTCTCCTTGGAATTTGCCCTTTTTGAGTTTGGATCTTGGTTCATTCTCAAGCCTCAGACAGTG
GTTCAAAGTTTTTTTCTTCCATTTCAGGTGTCGTGAACACGCTACCGGTCTCGAGAATTGACAAGTTTGT
ACAAAAAAGCAGGCTCCGCTAGCGCTACCGGACTCAGATCTCGAGCTCAAGCTTATGGGGCTTCCCAGGC
TGGTCTGCGCCTTCTTGCTCGCCGCCTGCTGCTGCTGTCCTCGCGTCGCGGGTGTGCCCGGAGAGGCTGA
GCAGCCTGCGCCTGAGCTGGTGGAGGTGGAAGTGGGCAGCACAGCCCTTCTGAAGTGCGGCCTCTCCCAG
TCCCAAGGCAACCTCAGCCATGTCGACTGGTTTTCTGTCCACAAGGAGAAGCGGACGCTCATCTTCCGTG
TGCGCCAGGGCCAGGGCCAGAGCGAACCTGGGGAGTACGAGCAGCGGCTCAGCCTCCAGGACAGAGGGGC
TACTCTGGCCCTGACTCAAGTCACCCCCCAAGACGAGCGCATCTTCTTGTGCCAGGGCAAGCGCCCTCGG
TCCCAGGAGTACCGCATCCAGCTCCGCGTCTACAAAGCTCCGGAGGAGCCAAACATCCAGGTCAACCCCC
TGGGCATCCCTGTGAACAGTAAGGAGCCTGAGGAGGTCGCTACCTGTGTAGGGAGGAACGGGTACCCCAT
TCCTCAAGTCATCTGGTACAAGAATGGCCGGCCTCTGAAGGAGGAGAAGAACCGGGTCCACATTCAGTCG
TCCCAGACTGTGGAGTCGAGTGGTTTGTACACCTTGCAGAGTATTCTGAAGGCACAGCTGGTTAAAGAAG
ACAAAGATGCCCAGTTTTACTGTGAGCTCAACTACCGGCTGCCCAGTGGGAACCACATGAAGGAGTCCAG
GGAAGTCACCGTCCCTGTTTTCTACCCGACAGAAAAAGTGTGGCTGGAAGTGGAGCCCGTGGGAATGCTG
AAGGAAGGGGACCGCGTGGAAATCAGGTGTTTGGCTGATGGCAACCCTCCACCACACTTCAGCATCAGCA
AGCAGAACCCCAGCACCAGGGAGGCAGAGGAAGAGACAACCAACGACAACGGGGTCCTGGTGCTGGAGCC
TGCCCGGAAGGAACACAGTGGGCGCTATGAATGTCAGGGCCTGGACTTGGACACCATGATATCGCTGCTG
AGTGAACCACAGGAACTACTGGTGAACTATGTGTCTGACGTCCGAGTGAGTCCCGCAGCCCCTGAGAGAC
AGGAAGGCAGCAGCCTCACCCTGACCTGTGAGGCAGAGAGTAGCCAGGACCTCGAGTTCCAGTGGCTGAG
AGAAGAGACAGGCCAGGTGCTGGAAAGGGGGCCTGTGCTTCAGTTGCATGACCTGAAACGGGAGGCAGGA
GGCGGCTATCGCTGCGTGGCGTCTGTGCCCAGCATACCCGGCCTGAACCGCACACAGCTGGTCAACGTGG
CCATTTTTGGCCCCCCTTGGATGGCATTCAAGGAGAGGAAGGTGTGGGTGAAAGAGAATATGGTGTTGAA
TCTGTCTTGTGAAGCGTCAGGGCACCCCCGGCCCACCATCTCCTGGAACGTCAACGGCACGGCAAGTGAA
CAAGACCAAGATCCACAGCGAGTCCTGAGCACCCTGAATGTCCTCGTGACCCCGGAGCTGTTGGAGACAG
GTGTTGAATGCACGGCCTCCAACGACCTGGGCAAAAACACCAGCATCCTCTTCCTGGAGCTGGTCAATTT
AACCACCCTCACACCAGACTCCAACACAACCACTGGCCTCAGCACTTCCACTGCCAGTCCTCATACCAGA
GCCAACAGCACCTCCACAGAGAGAAAGCTGCCGGAGCCGGAGAGCCGGGGCGTGGTCATCGTGGCTGTGA
TTGTGTGCATCCTGGTCCTGGCGGTGCTGGGCGCTGTCCTCTATTTCCTCTATAAGAAGGGCAAGCTGCC
GTGCAGGCGCTCAGGGAAGCAGGAGATCACGCTGCCCCCGTCTCGTAAGAGCGAACTTGTAGTTGAAGTT
AAGTCAGATAAGCTCCCAGAAGAGATGGGCCTCCTGCAGGGCAGCAGCGGTGACAAGAGGGCTCCGGGAG
ACCAGGGAGAGAAATACATCGATCTGAGGCATGGATCCGGTGGAGGTATGGTGAGCAAGGGCGAGGAGCT
GTTCACCGGGGTGGTGCCCATCCTGGTCGAGCTGGACGGCGACGTAAACGGCCACAAGTTCAGCGTGTCC
GGCGAGGGCGAGGGCGATGCCACCTACGGCAAGCTGACCCTGAAGTTCATCTGCACCACCGGCAAGCTGC
CCGTGCCCTGGCCCACCCTCGTGACCACCCTGACCTACGGCGTGCAGTGCTTCAGCCGCTACCCCGACCA
CATGAAGCAGCACGACTTCTTCAAGTCCGCCATGCCCGAAGGCTACGTCCAGGAGCGCACCATCTTCTTC
AAGGACGACGGCAACTACAAGACCCGCGCCGAGGTGAAGTTCGAGGGCGACACCCTGGTGAACCGCATCG
AGCTGAAGGGCATCGACTTCAAGGAGGACGGCAACATCCTGGGGCACAAGCTGGAGTACAACTACAACAG
CCACAACGTCTATATCATGGCCGACAAGCAGAAGAACGGCATCAAGGTGAACTTCAAGATCCGCCACAAC
ATCGAGGACGGCAGCGTGCAGCTCGCCGACCACTACCAGCAGAACACCCCCATCGGCGACGGCCCCGTGC
TGCTGCCCGACAACCACTACCTGAGCACCCAGTCCGCCCTGAGCAAAGACCCCAACGAGAAGCGCGATCA
CATGGTCCTGCTGGAGTTCGTGACCGCCGCCGGGATCACTCTCGGCATGGACGAGCTGTACAAGTAAGCG
GCCGCTCGACGGTACCGCGGGCCCGGGATCGGCCGCGACTCTAGATCATAATCAGCCACCCAGCTTTCTT
GTACAAAGTGGTTTGATTCGACCCGGGATCGGGCCGCACTAGAGGAATTCCGCCCCTCTCCCCCCCCCCC
CTCTCCCTCCCCCCCCCCTAACGTTACTGGCCGAAGCCGCTTGGAATAAGGCCGGTGTGCGTTTGTCTAT
ATGTTATTTTCCACCATATTGCCGTCTTTTGGCAATGTGAGGGCCCGGAAACCTGGCCCTGTCTTCTTGA
CGAGCATTCCTAGGGGTCTTTCCCCTCTCGCCAAAGGAATGCAAGGTCTGTTGAATGTCGTGAAGGAAGC
AGTTCCTCTGGAAGCTTCTTGAAGACAAACAACGTCTGTAGCGACCCTTTGCAGGCAGCGGAACCCCCCA
CCTGGCGACAGGTGCCTCTGCGGCCAAAAGCCACGTGTATAAGATACACCTGCAAAGGCGGCACAACCCC
AGTGCCACGTTGTGAGTTGGATAGTTGTGGAAAGAGTCAAATGGCTCTCCTCAAGCGTATTCAACAAGGG
GCTGAAGGATGCCCAGAAGGTACCCCATTGTATGGGATCTGATCTGGGGCCTCGGTGCACATGCTTTACA
TGTGTTTAGTCGAGGTTAAAAAAACGTCTAGGCCCCCCGAACCACGGGGACGTGGTTTTCCTTTGAAAAA
CACGATGATAAGCTTGCCACAACCCGTACCAAAGATGGATAGATCCGGAAAGCCTGAACTCACCGCGACG
TCTGTCGAGAAGTTTCTGATCGAAAAGTTCGACAGCGTCTCCGACCTGATGCAGCTCTCGGAGGGCGAAG
AATCTCGTGCTTTCAGCTTCGATGTAGGAGGGCGTGGATATGTCCTGCGGGTAAATAGCTGCGCCGATGG
TTTCTACAAAGATCGTTATGTTTATCGGCACTTTGCATCGGCCGCGCTCCCGATTCCGGAAGTGCTTGAC
ATTGGGGAATTCAGCGAGAGCCTGACCTATTGCATCTCCCGCCGTGCACAGGGTGTCACGTTGCAAGACC
TGCCTGAAACCGAACTGCCCGCTGTTCTGCAGCCGGTCGCGGAGGCCATGGATGCGATCGCTGCGGCCGA
TCTTAGCCAGACGAGCGGGTTCGGCCCATTCGGACCGCAAGGAATCGGTCAATACACTACATGGCGTGAT
TTCATATGCGCGATTGCTGATCCCCATGTGTATCACTGGCAAACTGTGATGGACGACACCGTCAGTGCGT
CCGTCGCGCAGGCTCTCGATGAGCTGATGCTTTGGGCCGAGGACTGCCCCGAAGTCCGGCACCTCGTGCA
CGCGGATTTCGGCTCCAACAATGTCCTGACGGACAATGGCCGCATAACAGCGGTCATTGACTGGAGCGAG
GCGATGTTCGGGGATTCCCAATACGAGGTCGCCAACATCTTCTTCTGGAGGCCGTGGTTGGCTTGTATGG
AGCAGCAGACGCGCTACTTCGAGCGGAGGCATCCGGAGCTTGCAGGATCGCCGCGGCTCCGGGCGTATAT
GCTCCGCATTGGTCTTGACCAACTCTATCAGAGCTTGGTTGACGGCAATTTCGATGATGCAGCTTGGGCG
CAGGGTCGATGCGACGCAATCGTCCGATCCGGAGCCGGGACTGTCGGGCGTACACAAATCGCCCGCAGAA
GCGCGGCCGTCTGGACCGATGGCTGTGTAGAAGTACTCGCCGATAGTGGAAACCGACGCCCCAGCACTCG
TCCGAGGGCAAAGGAAGCTAGAGTTAACATCGAGGGATCAAGCTTATCGATAATCAACCTCTGGATTACA
AAATTTGTGAAAGATTGACTGGTATTCTTAACTATGTTGCTCCTTTTACGCTATGTGGATACGCTGCTTT
AATGCCTTTGTATCATGCTATTGCTTCCCGTATGGCTTTCATTTTCTCCTCCTTGTATAAATCCTGGTTG
CTGTCTCTTTATGAGGAGTTGTGGCCCGTTGTCAGGCAACGTGGCGTGGTGTGCACTGTGTTTGCTGACG
CAACCCCCACTGGTTGGGGCATTGCCACCACCTGTCAGCTCCTTTCCGGGACTTTCGCTTTCCCCCTCCC
TATTGCCACGGCGGAACTCATCGCCGCCTGCCTTGCCCGCTGCTGGACAGGGGCTCGGCTGTTGGGCACT
GACAATTCCGTGGTGTTGTCGGGGAAGCTGACGTCCTTTCCATGGCTGCTCGCCTGTGTTGCCACCTGGA
TTCTGCGCGGGACGTCCTTCTGCTACGTCCCTTCGGCCCTCAATCCAGCGGACCTTCCTTCCCGCGGCCT
GCTGCCGGCTCTGCGGCCTCTTCCGCGTCTTCGCCTTCGCCCTCAGACGAGTCGGATCTCCCTTTGGGCC
GCCTCCCCGCATCGATACCGTCGAGACCTAGAAAAACATGGAGCAATCACAAGTAGCAATACAGCAGCTA
CCAATGCTGATTGTGCCTGGCTAGAAGCACAAGAGGAGGAGGAGGTGGGTTTTCCAGTCACACCTCAGGT
ACCTTTAAGACCAATGACTTACAAGGCAGCTGTAGATCTTAGCCACTTTTTAAAAGAAAAGGGGGGACTG
GAAGGGCTAATTCACTCCCAACGAAGACAAGATATCCTTGATCTGTGGATCTACCACACACAAGGCTACT
TCCCTGATTGGCAGAACTACACACCAGGGCCAGGGATCAGATATCCACTGACCTTTGGATGGTGCTACAA
GCTAGTACCAGTTGAGCAAGAGAAGGTAGAAGAAGCCAATGAAGGAGAGAACACCCGCTTGTTACACCCT
GTGAGCCTGCATGGGATGGATGACCCGGAGAGAGAAGTATTAGAGTGGAGGTTTGACAGCCGCCTAGCAT
TTCATCACATGGCCCGAGAGCTGCATCCGGACTGTACTGGGTCTCTCTGGTTAGACCAGATCTGAGCCTG
GGAGCTCTCTGGCTAACTAGGGAACCCACTGCTTAAGCCTCAATAAAGCTTGCCTTGAGTGCTTCAAGTA
GTGTGTGCCCGTCTGTTGTGTGACTCTGGTAACTAGAGATCCCTCAGACCCTTTTAGTCAGTGTGGAAAA
TCTCTAGCAGGGCCCGTTTAAACCCGCTGATCAGCCTCGACTGTGCCTTCTAGTTGCCAGCCATCTGTTG
TTTGCCCCTCCCCCGTGCCTTCCTTGACCCTGGAAGGTGCCACTCCCACTGTCCTTTCCTAATAAAATGA
GGAAATTGCATCGCATTGTCTGAGTAGGTGTCATTCTATTCTGGGGGGTGGGGTGGGGCAGGACAGCAAG
GGGGAGGATTGGGAAGACAATAGCAGGCATGCTGGGGATGCGGTGGGCTCTATGGCTTCTGAGGCGGAAA
GAACCAGCTGGGGCTCTAGGGGGTATCCCC
[124 nt withheld, positions 9901-10024]
C
[91 nt withheld, positions 10026-10116]
A
[49 nt withheld, positions 10118-10166]
CCTTTGACGTTGGAGTCCACGTTCTTT
[37 nt withheld, positions 10194-10230]
ACCCTATCTCGGTCTATTCTTTTGATTTATAAGGGATTTTGCCGATTTCGGCCTATTGGTTAAAAAATGA
GCTGATTTAACAAAAATTTAACGCGAATTAATTCTGTGGAATGTGTGTCAGTTAGGGTGTGGAAAGTCCC
CAGGCTCCCCAGCAGGCAGAAGTATGCAAAGCATGCATCTCAATTAGTCAGCAACCAGGTGTGGAAAGTC
CCCAGGCTCCCCAGCAGGCAGAAGTATGCAAAGCATGCATCTCAATTAGTCAGCAACCATAGTCCCGCCC
CTAACTCCGCCCATCCCGCCCCTAACTCCGCCCAGTTCCGCCCATTCTCCGCCCCATGGCTGACTAATTT
TTTTTATTTATGCAGAGGCCGAGGCCGCCTCTGCCTCTGAGCTATTCCAGAAGTAGTGAGGAGGCTTTTT
TGGAGGCCTAGGCTTTTGCAAAAAGCTCCCGGGAGCTTGTATATCCATTTTCGGATCTGATCAGCACGTG
TTGACAATTAATCATCGGCATAGTATATCGGCATAGTATAATACGACAAGGTGAGGAACTAAACCATGGC
CAAGTTGACCAGTGCCGTTCCGGTGCTCACCGCGCGCGACGTCGCCGGAGCGGTCGAGTTCTGGACCGAC
CGGCTCGGGTTCTCCCGGGACTTCGTGGAGGACGACTTCGCCGGTGTGGTCCGGGACGACGTGACCCTGT
TCATCAGCGCGGTCCAGGACCAGGTGGTGCCGGACAACACCCTGGCCTGGGTGTGGGTGCGCGGCCTGGA
CGAGCTGTACGCCGAGTGGTCGGAGGTCGTGTCCACGAACTTCCGGGACGCCTCCGGGCCGGCCATGACC
GAGATCGGCGAGCAGCCGTGGGGGCGGGAGTTCGCCCTGCGCGACCCGGCCGGCAACTGCGTGCACTTCG
TGGCCGAGGAGCAGGACTGACACGTGCTACGAGATTTCGATTCCACCGCCGCCTTCTATGAAAGGTTGGG
CTTCGGAATCGTTTTCCGGGACGCCGGCTGGATGATCCTCCAGCGCGGGGATCTCATGCTGGAGTTCTTC
GCCCACCCCAACTTGTTTATTGCAGCTTATAATGGTTACAAATAAAGCAATAGCATCACAAATTTCACAA
ATAAAGCATTTTTTTCACTGCATTCTAGTTGTGGTTTGTCCAAACTCATCAATGTATCTTATCATGTCTG
TATACCGTCGACCTCTAGCTAGAGCTTGGCGTAATCATGGTCATAGCTGTTTCCTGTGTGAAATTGTTAT
CCGCTCACAATTCCACACAACATACGAGCCGGAAGCATAAAGTGTAAAGCCTGGGGTGCCTAATGAGTGA
GCTAACTCACATTAATTGCGTTGCGCTCACTGCCCGCTTTCCAGTCGGGAAACCTGTCGTGCCAGCTGCA
TTAATGAATCGGCCAACGCGCGGGGAGAGGCGGTTTGCGTATTGGGCGCTCTTCCGCTTCCTCGCTCACT
GACTCGCTGCGCTCGGTCGTTCGGCTGCGGCGAGCGGTATCAGCTCACTCAAAGGCGGTAATACGGTTAT
CCACAGAATCAGGGGATAACGCAGGAAAGAACATGTGAGCAAAAGGCCAGCAAAAGGCCAGGAACCGTAA
AAAGGCCGCGTTGCTGGCGTTTTTCCATAGGCTCCGCCCCCCTGACGAGCATCACAAAAATCGACGCTCA
AGTCAGAGGTGGCGAAACCCGACAGGACTATAAAGATACCAGGCGTTTCCCCCTGGAAGCTCCCTCGTGC
GCTCTCCTGTTCCGACCCTGCCGCTTACCGGATACCTGTCCGCCTTTCTCCCTTCGGGAAGCGTGGCGCT
TTCTCATAGCTCACGCTGTAGGTATCTCAGTTCGGTGTAGGTCGTTCGCTCCAAGCTGGGCTGTGTGCAC
GAACCCCCCGTTCAGCCCGACCGCTGCGCCTTATCCGGTAACTATCGTCTTGAGTCCAACCCGGTAAGAC
ACGACTTATCGCCACTGGCAGCAGCCACTGGTAACAGGATTAGCAGAGCGAGGTATGTAGGCGGTGCTAC
AGAGTTCTTGAAGTGGTGGCCTAACTACGGCTACACTAGAAGAACAGTATTTGGTATCTGCGCTCTGCTG
AAGCCAGTTACCTTCGGAAAAAGAGTTGGTAGCTCTTGATCCGGCAAACAAACCACCGCTGGTAGCGGTG
GTTTTTTTGTTTGCAAGCAGCAGATTACGCGCAGAAAAAAAGGATCTCAAGAAGATCCTTTGATCTTTTC
TACGGGGTCTGACGCTCAGTGGAACGAAAACTCACGTTAAGGGATTTTGGTCATGAGATTATCAAAAAGG
ATCTTCACCTAGATCCTTTTAAATTAAAAATGAAGTTTTAAATCAATCTAAAGTATATATGAGTAAACTT
GGTCTGACAGTTACCAATGCTTAATCAGTGAGGCACCTATCTCAGCGATCTGTCTATTTCGTTCATCCAT
AGTTGCCTGACTCCCCGTCGTGTAGATAACTACGATACGGGAGGGCTTACCATCTGGCCCCAGTGCTGCA
ATGATACCGCGAGACCCACGCTCACCGGCTCCAGATTTATCAGCAATAAACCAGCCAGCCGGAAGGGCCG
AGCGCAGAAGTGGTCCTGCAACTTTATCCGCCTCCATCCAGTCTATTAATTGTTGCCGGGAAGCTAGAGT
AAGTAGTTCGCCAGTTAATAGTTTGCGCAACGTTGTTGCCATTGCTACAGGCATCGTGGTGTCACGCTCG
TCGTTTGGTATGGCTTCATTCAGCTCCGGTTCCCAACGATCAAGGCGAGTTACATGATCCCCCATGTTGT
GCAAAAAAGCGGTTAGCTCCTTCGGTCCTCCGATCGTTGTCAGAAGTAAGTTGGCCGCAGTGTTATCACT
CATGGTTATGGCAGCACTGCATAATTCTCTTACTGTCATGCCATCCGTAAGATGCTTTTCTGTGACTGGT
GAGTACTCAACCAAGTCATTCTGAGAATAGTGTATGCGGCGACCGAGTTGCTCTTGCCCGGCGTCAATAC
GGGATAATACCGCGCCACATAGCAGAACTTTAAAAGTGCTCATCATTGGAAAACGTTCTTCGGGGCGAAA
ACTCTCAAGGATCTTACCGCTGTTGAGATCCAGTTCGATGTAACCCACTCGTGCACCCAACTGATCTTCA
GCATCTTTTACTTTCACCAGCGTTTCTGGGTGAGCAAAAACAGGAAGGCAAAATGCCGCAAAAAAGGGAA
TAAGGGCGACACGGAAATGTTGAATACTCATACTCTTCCTTTTTCAATATTATTGAAGCATTTATCAGGG
TTATTGTCTCATGAGCGGATACATATTTGAATGTATTTAGAAAAATAAACAAATAGGGGTTCCGCGCACA
TTTCCCCGAAAAGTGCCACCTGACGTCG
