>Addgene plasmid #214475 | MCAM-GFP | depositor partial sequence | sequence record 418623 | Open reading frame verified by Sanger sequencing; consensus sequence from multiple primers/reads.
ACGCTACCGGTCTCGAGAATTGACAAGTTTGTACAAAAAAGCAGGCTCCGCTAGCGCTACCGGACTCAGA
TCTCGAGCTCAAGCTTATGGGGCTTCCCAGGCTGGTCTGCGCCTTCTTGCTCGCCGCCTGCTGCTGCTGT
CCTCGCGTCGCGGGTGTGCCCGGAGAGGCTGAGCAGCCTGCGCCTGAGCTGGTGGAGGTGGAAGTGGGCA
GCACAGCCCTTCTGAAGTGCGGCCTCTCCCAGTCCCAAGGCAACCTCAGCCATGTCGACTGGTTTTCTGT
CCACAAGGAGAAGCGGACGCTCATCTTCCGTGTGCGCCAGGGCCAGGGCCAGAGCGAACCTGGGGAGTAC
GAGCAGCGGCTCAGCCTCCAGGACAGAGGGGCTACTCTGGCCCTGACTCAAGTCACCCCCCAAGACGAGC
GCATCTTCTTGTGCCAGGGCAAGCGCCCTCGGTCCCAGGAGTACCGCATCCAGCTCCGCGTCTACAAAGC
TCCGGAGGAGCCAAACATCCAGGTCAACCCCCTGGGCATCCCTGTGAACAGTAAGGAGCCTGAGGAGGTC
GCTACCTGTGTAGGGAGGAACGGGTACCCCATTCCTCAAGTCATCTGGTACAAGAATGGCCGGCCTCTGA
AGGAGGAGAAGAACCGGGTCCACATTCAGTCGTCCCAGACTGTGGAGTCGAGTGGTTTGTACACCTTGCA
GAGTATTCTGAAGGCACAGCTGGTTAAAGAAGACAAAGATGCCCAGTTTTACTGTGAGCTCAACTACCGG
CTGCCCAGTGGGAACCACATGAAGGAGTCCAGGGAAGTCACCGTCCCTGTTTTCTACCCGACAGAAAAAG
TGTGGCTGGAAGTGGAGCCCGTGGGAATGCTGAAGGAAGGGGACCGCGTGGAAATCAGGTGTTTGGCTGA
TGGCAACCCTCCACCACACTTCAGCATCAGCAAGCAGAACCCCAGCACCAGGGAGGCAGAGGAAGAGACA
ACCAACGACAACGGGGTCCTGGTGCTGGAGCCTGCCCGGAAGGAACACAGTGGGCGCTATGAATGTCAGG
GCCTGGACTTGGACACCATGATATCGCTGCTGAGTGAACCACAGGAACTACTGGTGAACTATGTGTCTGA
CGTCCGAGTGAGTCCCGCAGCCCCTGAGAGACAGGAAGGCAGCAGCCTCACCCTGACCTGTGAGGCAGAG
AGTAGCCAGGACCTCGAGTTCCAGTGGCTGAGAGAAGAGACAGGCCAGGTGCTGGAAAGGGGGCCTGTGC
TTCAGTTGCATGACCTGAAACGGGAGGCAGGAGGCGGCTATCGCTGCGTGGCGTCTGTGCCCAGCATACC
CGGCCTGAACCGCACACAGCTGGTCAACGTGGCCATTTTTGGCCCCCCTTGGATGGCATTCAAGGAGAGG
AAGGTGTGGGTGAAAGAGAATATGGTGTTGAATCTGTCTTGTGAAGCGTCAGGGCACCCCCGGCCCACCA
TCTCCTGGAACGTCAACGGCACGGCAAGTGAACAAGACCAAGATCCACAGCGAGTCCTGAGCACCCTGAA
TGTCCTCGTGACCCCGGAGCTGTTGGAGACAGGTGTTGAATGCACGGCCTCCAACGACCTGGGCAAAAAC
ACCAGCATCCTCTTCCTGGAGCTGGTCAATTTAACCACCCTCACACCAGACTCCAACACAACCACTGGCC
TCAGCACTTCCACTGCCAGTCCTCATACCAGAGCCAACAGCACCTCCACAGAGAGAAAGCTGCCGGAGCC
GGAGAGCCGGGGCGTGGTCATCGTGGCTGTGATTGTGTGCATCCTGGTCCTGGCGGTGCTGGGCGCTGTC
CTCTATTTCCTCTATAAGAAGGGCAAGCTGCCGTGCAGGCGCTCAGGGAAGCAGGAGATCACGCTGCCCC
CGTCTCGTAAGAGCGAACTTGTAGTTGAAGTTAAGTCAGATAAGCTCCCAGAAGAGATGGGCCTCCTGCA
GGGCAGCAGCGGTGACAAGAGGGCTCCGGGAGACCAGGGAGAGAAATACATCGATCTGAGGCATGGATCC
GGTGGAGGTATGGTGAGCAAGGGCGAGGAGCTGTTCACCGGGGTGGTGCCCATCCTGGTCGAGCTGGACG
GCGACGTAAACGGCCACAAGTTCAGCGTGTCCGGCGAGGGCGAGGGCGATGCCACCTACGGCAAGCTGAC
CCTGAAGTTCATCTGCACCACCGGCAAGCTGCCCGTGCCCTGGCCCACCCTCGTGACCACCCTGACCTAC
GGCGTGCAGTGCTTCAGCCGCTACCCCGACCACATGAAGCAGCACGACTTCTTCAAGTCCGCCATGCCCG
AAGGCTACGTCCAGGAGCGCACCATCTTCTTCAAGGACGACGGCAACTACAAGACCCGCGCCGAGGTGAA
GTTCGAGGGCGACACCCTGGTGAACCGCATCGAGCTGAAGGGCATCGACTTCAAGGAGGACGGCAACATC
CTGGGGCACAAGCTGGAGTACAACTACAACAGCCACAACGTCTATATCATGGCCGACAAGCAGAAGAACG
GCATCAAGGTGAACTTCAAGATCCGCCACAACATCGAGGACGGCAGCGTGCAGCTCGCCGACCACTACCA
GCAGAACACCCCCATCGGCGACGGCCCCGTGCTGCTGCCCGACAACCACTACCTGAGCACCCAGTCCGCC
CTGAGCAAAGACCCCAACGAGAAGCGCGATCACATGGTCCTGCTGGAGTTCGTGACCGCCGCCGGGATCA
CTCTCGGCATGGACGAGCTGTACAAGTAAGCGGCCGCTCGACGGTACCGCGGGCCCGGGATCGGCCGCGA
